Addgene plasmid #36853: TAL2472
Depositing lab: Keith Joung. Depositing organization: Massachusetts General Hospital. Publication: FLASH assembly of TALENs for high-throughput genome editing. Reyon D, Tsai SQ, Khayter C, Foden JA, Sander JD, Joung JK. Nat Biotechnol. 2012 Apr 8. doi: 10.1038/nbt.2170. PubMed 22484455.
Backbone
  Vector backbone: JDS74
  Backbone manufacturer: Joung lab (Addgene Plasmid # 32288)
  Backbone size w/o insert (bp): 6447
  Vector type: Mammalian, T7 for in vitro mRNA synthesis
Growth in bacteria
  Bacterial resistance: Ampicillin, 100 μg/mL
  Growth temperature: 37°C
  Growth strain: XL1 Blue
  Copy number: High Copy
Gene/Insert
  Gene/Insert name: TP53-TALEN_Right (alt name: TP53)
  Species: H. sapiens (human)
  Insert size (bp): 1640
  Entrez Gene: Tp53 (a.k.a. Trp53, p53)
  Promoter: CMV
  Tag / fusion protein: 3X Flag (N terminal on backbone); WT FOKI (C terminal on backbone)
  Cloning method: Restriction Enzyme; 5′ cloning site BsmBI (destroyed during cloning); 3′ cloning site BsmBI (destroyed during cloning)
  Sequencing primers: 5′ CMV-F; 3′ BGH-rev
Terms and licenses: Academic/Nonprofit Terms; Industry Terms: Not Available to Industry
Depositor comments: Target binding site: TGTTCAATATCGTCCGGG It is strongly recommended that users perform a diagnostic digest to verify this plasmid prior to use. For example, a double digest of the plasmid with BamHI and KpnI should result in two bands at 2.2kb and 5.9kb.
How to cite: TAL2472 was a gift from Keith Joung (Addgene plasmid # 36853 ; http://n2t.net/addgene:36853 ; RRID:Addgene_36853)
