[The description below was written by a language model from this plasmid's Addgene catalogue record.]
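Description:
TAL2472 is a mammalian expression plasmid encoding the right-hand monomer of a TALE nuclease (TALEN) pair directed against the human TP53 gene. It is built on the JDS74 backbone, a roughly 6.4 kb TALEN expression vector, and is maintained in E. coli as a high-copy plasmid under ampicillin selection. The record does not include a feature table, so the origin of replication and other backbone elements are not itemised, although the use of a BGH reverse sequencing primer suggests a BGH polyadenylation region downstream of the coding sequence.

The insert is an approximately 1.6 kb array of TALE repeats, assembled by the FLASH method and cloned into the backbone through BsmBI sites that were destroyed in the process. BsmBI is a type IIS enzyme, so the repeat array joins seamlessly in frame with the flanking backbone-encoded sequences: an N-terminal 3X FLAG epitope for detection and a C-terminal wild-type FokI nuclease domain. The repeat array specifies binding to a defined 18-nucleotide half-site in TP53. Because FokI cleaves only as a dimer, this construct is meant to be used together with the matching left TALEN monomer, so that the two proteins bind opposing half-sites and generate a double-strand break in the intervening spacer.

Expression in mammalian cells is driven by the CMV promoter, and the vector also carries a T7 promoter allowing in vitro transcription of TALEN mRNA. Typical use is targeted mutagenesis or genome editing at the TP53 locus in human cells.
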