>Addgene plasmid #36853 | TAL2472 | depositor partial sequence | sequence record 46046 | TAL2472 sequence 1640 bps
GAACCTGACCCCAGACCAGGTAGTCGCAATCGCGAACAATAATGGGGGAAAGCAAGCCCTGGAAACCGTG
CAAAGGTTGTTGCCGGTCCTTTGTCAAGACCACGGCCTTACACCGGAGCAAGTCGTGGCCATTGCAAGCA
ATGGGGGTGGCAAACAGGCTCTTGAGACGGTTCAGAGACTTCTCCCAGTTCTCTGTCAAGCCCACGGGCT
GACTCCCGATCAAGTTGTAGCGATTGCGTCCAACGGTGGAGGGAAACAAGCATTGGAGACTGTCCAACGG
CTCCTTCCCGTGTTGTGTCAAGCCCACGGTTTGACGCCTGCACAAGTGGTCGCCATCGCCAGCCATGATG
GCGGTAAGCAGGCGCTGGAAACAGTACAGCGCCTGCTGCCTGTACTGTGCCAGGATCATGGACTGACCCC
AGACCAGGTAGTCGCAATCGCGTCGAACATTGGGGGAAAGCAAGCCCTGGAAACCGTGCAAAGGTTGTTG
CCGGTCCTTTGTCAAGACCACGGCCTTACACCGGAGCAAGTCGTGGCCATTGCAAGCAACATCGGTGGCA
AACAGGCTCTTGAGACGGTTCAGAGACTTCTCCCAGTTCTCTGTCAAGCCCACGGGCTGACTCCCGATCA
AGTTGTAGCGATTGCGTCCAACGGTGGAGGGAAACAAGCATTGGAGACTGTCCAACGGCTCCTTCCCGTG
TTGTGTCAAGCCCACGGTTTGACGCCTGCACAAGTGGTCGCCATCGCCTCCAATATTGGCGGTAAGCAGG
CGCTGGAAACAGTACAGCGCCTGCTGCCTGTACTGTGCCAGGATCATGGACTGACCCCAGACCAGGTAGT
CGCAATCGCGTCAAACGGAGGGGGAAAGCAAGCCCTGGAAACCGTGCAAAGGTTGTTGCCGGTCCTTTGT
CAAGACCACGGCCTTACACCGGAGCAAGTCGTGGCCATTGCATCCCACGACGGTGGCAAACAGGCTCTTG
AGACGGTTCAGAGACTTCTCCCAGTTCTCTGTCAAGCCCACGGGCTGACTCCCGATCAAGTTGTAGCGAT
TGCGAATAACAATGGAGGGAAACAAGCATTGGAGACTGTCCAACGGCTCCTTCCCGTGTTGTGTCAAGCC
CACGGTTTGACGCCTGCACAAGTGGTCGCCATCGCCTCGAATGGCGGCGGTAAGCAGGCGCTGGAAACAG
TACAGCGCCTGCTGCCTGTACTGTGCCAGGATCATGGACTGACCCCAGACCAGGTAGTCGCAATCGCGTC
ACATGACGGGGGAAAGCAAGCCCTGGAAACCGTGCAAAGGTTGTTGCCGGTCCTTTGTCAAGACCACGGC
CTTACACCGGAGCAAGTCGTGGCCATTGCATCCCACGACGGTGGCAAACAGGCTCTTGAGACGGTTCAGA
GACTTCTCCCAGTTCTCTGTCAAGCCCACGGGCTGACTCCCGATCAAGTTGTAGCGATTGCGAATAACAA
TGGAGGGAAACAAGCATTGGAGACTGTCCAACGGCTCCTTCCCGTGTTGTGTCAAGCCCACGGTTTGACG
CCTGCACAAGTGGTCGCCATCGCCAACAACAACGGCGGTAAGCAGGCGCTGGAAACAGTACAGCGCCTGC
TGCCTGTACTGTGCCAGGATCATGGACTGA
