>Addgene plasmid #36853 | TAL2472 | addgene partial sequence | sequence record 48034 | CMV-F 5'-CGCAAATGGGCGGTAGGCGTG-3'
CTCTCTGGCTAACTAGAGAACCCACTGCTTACTGGCTTATCGAAATTAATACGACTCACTATAGGGAGAC
CCAAGCTGGCTAGCACCATGGACTACAAAGACCATGACGGTGATTATAAAGATCATGACATCGATTACAA
GGATGACGATGACAAGATGGCCCCCAAGAAGAAGAGGAAGGTGGGCATTCACCGCGGGGTACCTATGGTG
GACTTGAGGACACTCGGTTATTCGCAACAGCAACAGGAGAAAATCAAGCCTAAGGTCAGGAGCACCGTCG
CGCAACACCACGAGGCGCTTGTGGGGCATGGCTTCACTCATGCGCATATTGTCGCGCTTTCACAGCACCC
TGCGGCGCTTGGGACGGTGGCTGTCAAATACCAAGATATGATTGCGGCCCTGCCCGAAGCCACGCACGAG
GCAATTGTAGGGGTCGGTAAACAGTGGTCGGGAGCGCGAGCACTTGAGGCGCTGCTGACTGTGGCGGGTG
AGCTTAGGGGGCCTCCGCTCCAGCTCGACACCGGGCAGCTGCTGAAGATCGCGAAGAGAGGGGGAGTAAC
AGCGGTAGAGGCAGTGCACGCCTGGCGCAATGCGCTCACCGGGGCCCCCTTGAACCTGACCCCAGACCAG
GTAGTCGCAATCGCGAACAATAATGGGGGAAAGCAAGCCCTGGAAACCGTGCAAAGGTTGTTGCCGGTCC
TTTGTCAAGACCACGGCCTTACACCGGAGCAAGTCGTGGCCATTGCAAGCAATGGGGGTGGCAAACAGGC
TCTTGAGACGGTTCAGAGACTTCTCCCAGTTCTCTGTCAAGCCCACGGGCTGACTCCCGATCAAGTTGTA
GCGATTGCGTCCAACGGTGGAGGGAAACAAGCATTGGAGACTGTCCAACGGCTCCTTCCCGTGTTGTGTC
AAGCCCACGGTTTGACGCCTGCACAAGTGGTCGCCATCGCCAGCCATGATG
