>Addgene plasmid #36853 | TAL2472 | addgene partial sequence | sequence record 48035 | JDS-TALEN-F 5'-TAGGGGTCGGTAAACAGTGG-3'
TGTGGCGGGTGAGCTTAGGGGGCCTCCGCTCCAGCTCGACACCGGGCAGCTGCTGAAGATCGCGAAGAGA
GGGGGAGTAACAGCGGTAGAGGCAGTGCACGCCTGGCGCAATGCGCTCACCGGGGCCCCCTTGAACCTGA
CCCCAGACCAGGTAGTCGCAATCGCGAACAATAATGGGGGAAAGCAAGCCCTGGAAACCGTGCAAAGGTT
GTTGCCGGTCCTTTGTCAAGACCACGGCCTTACACCGGAGCAAGTCGTGGCCATTGCAAGCAATGGGGGT
GGCAAACAGGCTCTTGAGACGGTTCAGAGACTTCTCCCAGTTCTCTGTCAAGCCCACGGGCTGACTCCCG
ATCAAGTTGTAGCGATTGCGTCCAACGGTGGAGGGAAACAAGCATTGGAGACTGTCCAACGGCTCCTTCC
CGTGTTGTGTCAAGCCCACGGTTTGACGCCTGCACAAGTGGTCGCCATCGCCAGCCATGATGGCGGTAAG
CAGGCGCTGGAAACAGTACAGCGCCTGCTGCCTGTACTGTGCCAGGATCATGGACTGACCCCAGACCAGG
TAGTCGCAATCGCGTCGAACATTGGGGGAAAGCAAGCCCTGGAAACCGTGCAAAGGTTGTTGCCGGTCCT
TTGTCAAGACCACGGCCTTACACCGGAGCAAGTCGTGGCCATTGCAAGCAACATCGGTGGCAAACAGGCT
CTTGAGACGGTTCAGAGACTTCTCCCAGTTCTCTGTCAAGCCCACGGGCTGACTCCCGATCAAGTTGTAG
CGATTGCGTCCAACGGTGGAGGGAAACAAGCATTGGAGACTGTCCA
